Addgene plasmid #138729: pHIE049 ZF43x12-S mKate2 (TUPV1)
Purpose: mMoClo TUPV, with ZF43x12-S promoter and mKate2 in the MCS
Depositing lab: Joshua Leonard. Depositing organization: Northwestern University. Publication: The COMET toolkit for composing customizable genetic programs in mammalian cells. Donahue PS, Draut JW, Muldoon JJ, Edelstein HI, Bagheri N, Leonard JN. Nat Commun. 2020 Feb 7;11(1):779. doi: 10.1038/s41467-019-14147-5. PubMed 32034124.
Backbone
  Vector backbone: pPD561 TUPV1 CAG
  Vector type: Mammalian Expression, Synthetic Biology
Growth in bacteria
  Bacterial resistance: Ampicillin, 100 μg/mL
  Growth temperature: 37°C
  Growth strain: DH5alpha
  Copy number: High Copy
Gene/Insert
  Gene/Insert name: ZF43x12-Spaced
  Species: Synthetic
  Promoter: ZF43x12-Spaced
  Cloning method: Restriction Enzyme; 5′ cloning site BglII (not destroyed); 3′ cloning site NheI (not destroyed)
  Sequencing primers: 5′ CGACACGGAAATGTTGAATAC; 3′ TAGAAGGCACAGTCGAGG
Terms and licenses: Academic/Nonprofit Terms; Industry Terms: Not Available to Industry
Depositor comments: Leonard lab plasmid reference number: L1531
How to cite: pHIE049 ZF43x12-S mKate2 (TUPV1) was a gift from Joshua Leonard (Addgene plasmid # 138729 ; http://n2t.net/addgene:138729 ; RRID:Addgene_138729)
