[The description below was written by a language model from this plasmid's Addgene catalogue record and pLannotate feature annotations shown in this document.]
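Description:
pHIE049 ZF43x12-S mKate2 (TUPV1) is a 5.3 kb mammalian expression plasmid from the COMET toolkit for building synthetic transcriptional programs in mammalian cells. It is a transcription unit positioning vector (TUPV1) of the mMoClo modular cloning system, derived from the pPD561 TUPV1 CAG backbone. In this version the promoter position, between retained BglII and NheI sites, holds the synthetic ZF43x12-Spaced promoter. In E. coli it is maintained at high copy through a ColE1/pUC-type origin and selected with ampicillin via the AmpR β-lactamase gene and its native promoter. An f1 phage origin is also present.

The payload is a reporter transcription unit. The promoter name suggests twelve spaced binding sites for the zinc finger domain ZF43, although the annotation does not mark these sites individually and detects only a fragment of a minimal TATA-box promoter just upstream of the coding sequence. This low-basal core promoter drives mKate2, a monomeric, rapidly maturing red fluorescent protein, and the transcript is terminated by the bovine growth hormone polyadenylation signal. Red fluorescence should therefore depend on a matching ZF43-based synthetic transcription factor supplied in trans, which makes the plasmid a readout for activator or inhibitor function. As a TUPV, it can also serve as a unit for assembly into multi-gene constructs.

The backbone carries an SV40 early promoter and SV40 poly(A) signal flanking only a short fragment of the ble (bleomycin-family resistance) gene, so a functional mammalian selection marker does not appear to be present. Remnants of lac regulatory elements and a pBluescript multiple cloning site are vector leftovers.
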