Features (pLannotate 1.2.2; 16 found; start..end, strand, type, name):
    453..469     +  promoter       minP (fragment): minimal TATA-box promoter with low basal activity
    511..1206    +  CDS            mKate2: mKate2 is a basic (constitutively fluorescent) red fluorescent protein published in 2009, derived from Entacmaea quadricolor. It is reported to be a rapidly-maturing monomer with moderate acid sensitivity.
   1260..1371    +  polyA_signal   bGH poly(A) signal: bovine growth hormone polyadenylation signal
   1856..1881    -  misc_feature   MCS (fragment): pBluescript multiple cloning site
   2253..2681    +  rep_origin     f1 ori (sequence partly withheld): f1 bacteriophage origin of replication; arrow indicates direction of (+) strand synthesis
   2686..2708    +  promoter       SV40 promoter (fragment): SV40 enhancer and early promoter
   2709..2900    +  promoter       SV40 promoter: SV40 early promoter
   2927..3025    +  CDS            ble (fragment): BLE_KLEPN - Experimental evidence at protein level: Swiss-Prot protein existence level 1. Binding protein with a strong affinity to the bleomycin family of antibiotics. Binds to CL990; an antimitotic-antibiotic compound. From Klebsiella pneumoniae.
   3020..3141    +  polyA_signal   SV40 poly(A) signal: SV40 polyadenylation signal
   3214..3230    -  protein_bind   lac operator: The lac repressor binds to the lac operator to inhibit transcription in E. coli. This inhibition can be relieved by adding lactose or isopropyl-β-D-thiogalactopyranoside (IPTG). lac repressor encoded by lacI
   3238..3268    -  promoter       lac promoter: promoter for the E. coli lac operon
   3283..3304    -  protein_bind   CAP binding site: CAP binding activates transcription in the presence of cAMP. E. coli catabolite activator protein
   3317..3409    -  CDS            lacI (fragment): lac repressor; lacI; The lac repressor binds to the lac operator to inhibit transcription in E. coli. This inhibition can be relieved by adding lactose or isopropyl-β-D-thiogalactopyranoside (IPTG).
   3592..4180    -  rep_origin     ori: high-copy-number ColE1/pMB1/pBR322/pUC origin of replication
   4351..5211    -  CDS            AmpR: β-lactamase; bla; confers resistance to ampicillin, carbenicillin, and related antibiotics
   5212..5316    -  promoter       AmpR promoter: bla
>Addgene plasmid #138729 | pHIE049 ZF43x12-S mKate2 (TUPV1) | addgene full sequence | sequence record 317926 | Addgene NGS Result
CCCGAAAAGTGCCACCTGACGTCGACGGATCGGGAGATCGAAGACGGTGCCAAGGTCTTGACAAACGAGT
GCTAGTACAAGATCTGAATTCGGATCCAGAGTGAGGACTACCTATAGAAGTAAGAGTGAGGACAATCGTA
TACAAGTAGATCCAGAGTGAGGACTACCTATAGAAGTAAGAGTGAGGACAATCGTATACAAGTAGATCCA
GAGTGAGGACTACCTATAGAAGTAAGAGTGAGGACAATCGTATACAAGTAGATCCCTCTAGAGGGAGATC
CAGAGTGAGGACTACCTATAGAAGTAAGAGTGAGGACAATCGTATACAAGTAGATCCAGAGTGAGGACTA
CCTATAGAAGTAAGAGTGAGGACAATCGTATACAAGTAGATCCAGAGTGAGGACTACCTATAGAAGTAAG
AGTGAGGACAATCGTATACAAGTAGATCCCTCTAGAGGGTATATAATGGGGGCCACTAGTCTACTACCAG
AGCTCATCGCTAGCGCCACCATGGTGAGCGAGCTGATTAAGGAGAACATGCACATGAAGCTGTATATGGA
GGGCACCGTGAACAACCACCACTTCAAGTGTACCTCCGAGGGCGAAGGCAAGCCCTACGAGGGCACCCAG
ACCATGAGAATCAAGGCGGTCGAGGGCGGCCCTCTCCCCTTCGCCTTCGACATCCTGGCTACCAGCTTCA
TGTACGGCAGCAAAACCTTCATCAACCACACCCAGGGCATCCCCGACTTCTTTAAGCAGTCCTTCCCCGA
GGGCTTCACATGGGAGAGAGTCACCACATACGAAGATGGGGGCGTGCTGACCGCTACCCAGGACACCAGC
CTCCAGGACGGCTGCCTCATCTACAACGTCAAGATCAGAGGGGTGAACTTCCCATCCAACGGCCCTGTGA
TGCAGAAGAAAACACTCGGCTGGGAGGCCTCCACCGAAACCCTGTACCCCGCTGACGGCGGCCTGGAAGG
CAGAGCCGACATGGCCCTGAAGCTCGTGGGCGGGGGCCACCTGATCTGCAACTTGAAAACCACATACAGA
TCCAAGAAACCCGCTAAGAACCTCAAGATGCCCGGCGTCTACTATGTGGACAGGAGACTGGAAAGAATCA
AGGAGGCCGACAAAGAAACCTACGTCGAGCAGCACGAGGTGGCTGTGGCCAGATACTGCGACCTCCCTAG
CAAACTGGGGCACAGATGAGCGGCCGCTCGAGTCTAGAGGGCCCGTTTAAACCCGCTGATCAGCCTCGAC
TGTGCCTTCTAGTTGCCAGCCATCTGTTGTTTGCCCCTCCCCCGTGCCTTCCTTGACCCTGGAAGGTGCC
ACTCCCACTGTCCTTTCCTAATAAAATGAGGAAATTGCATCGCATTGTCTGAGTAGGTGTCATTCTATTC
TGGGGGGTGGGGTGGGGCAGGACAGCAAGGGGGAGGATTGGGAAGTCAATAGCAGGCATGCTGGGGATGC
GGTGGGCTCTATGGCTTCTGAGGCAGGTCGAGGGTACATGCGCCTTACTCCTTGTGAGCGCATCGCGATA
AGCTCTAGAGGGACAGCCCCCCCCCAAAGCCCCCAGGGATGTAATTACGTCCCTCCCCCGCTAGGGGGCA
GCAGCGAGCCGCCCGGGGCTCCGCTCCGGTCCGGCGCTCCCCCCGCATCCCCGAGCCGGCAGCGTGCGGG
GACAGCCCGGGCACGGGGAAGGTGGCACGGGATCGCTTTCCTCTGAACGCTTCTCGCTGCTCTTTGAGCC
TGCAGACACCTGGGGGGATACGGGGAAAAAGCTTTAGGCTGAAAGAGAGATTTAGAATGACAGAATCATA
GAACGGCCTGCGTACGGATGGGGCTCTAGCTCTAGAGCTTGATATCGAATTCCTGCAGCCCCGCTAGAGG
GACAGCCCCCCCCCAAAGCCCCCAGGGATGTAATTACGTCCCTCCCCCGCTAGGGGGCAGCAGCGAGCCG
CCCGGGGCTCCGCTCCGGTCCGGCGCTCCCCCCGCATCCCCGAGCCGGCAGCGTGCGGGGACAGCCCGGG
CACGGGGAAGGTGGCACGGGATCGCTTTCCTCTGAACGCTTCTCGCTGCTCTTTGAGCCTGCAGACACCT
GGGGGGATACGGGGAAAAAGCTTTAGGCTGAAAGAGAGATTTAGAATGACAGAATCATAGAACGGCCTGG
GCGCGCCTGGTGGCGAACGATCAACAGACGGGAGAGGGCAAAAGTCTTCGCTGACAGCGACCGGACTCTA
GGGGGTATCCCC
[124 nt withheld, positions 2253-2376]
C
[91 nt withheld, positions 2378-2468]
A
[49 nt withheld, positions 2470-2518]
CCTTTGACGTTGGAGTCCACGTTCTTT
[37 nt withheld, positions 2546-2582]
ACCCTATCTCGGTCTATTCTTTTGATTTATAAGGGATTTTGCCGATTTCGGCCTATTGGTTAAAAAATGA
GCTGATTTAACAAAAATTTAACGCGAATTAATTCTGTGGAATGTGTGTCAGTTAGGCTCAATTAGTCAGC
AACCATAGTCCCGCCCCTAACTCCGCCCATCCCGCCCCTAACTCCGCCCAGTTCCGCCCATTCTCCGCCC
CATGGCTGACTAATTTTTTTTATTTATGCAGAGGCCGAGGCCGCCTCTGCCTCTGAGCTATTCCAGAAGT
AGTGAGGAGGCTTTTTTGGAGGCCTAGGCTTTTGCAAAAAGCTCCCGGGAGCTTGTATATCCATTTTCGG
AGGTTGGGCTTCGGAATCGTTTTCCGGGACGCCGGCTGGATGATCCTCCAGCGCGGGGATCTCATGCTGG
AGTTCTTCGCCCACCCCAACTTGTTTATTGCAGCTTATAATGGTTACAAATAAAGCAATAGCATCACAAA
TTTCACAAATAAAGCATTTTTTTCACTGCATTCTAGTTGTGGTTTGTCCAAACTCATCAATGTATCTTAT
CATGTCTGTATACCGTCGACCTCTAGCTAGAGCTTGGCGTAATCATGGTCATAGCTGTTTCCTGTGTGAA
ATTGTTATCCGCTCACAATTCCACACAACATACGAGCCGGAAGCATAAAGTGTAAAGCCTGGGGTGCCTA
ATGAGTGAGCTAACTCACATTAATTGCGTTGCGCTCACTGCCCGCTTTCCAGTCGGGAAACCTGTCGTGC
CAGCTGCATTAATGAATCGGCCAACGCGCGGGGAGAGGCGGTTTGCGTATTGGGCGCTCTTCCGCTTCCT
CGCTCACTGACTCGCTGCGCTCGGTCGTTCGGCTGCGGCGAGCGGTATCAGCTCACTCAAAGGCGGTAAT
ACGGTTATCCACAGAATCAGGGGATAACGCAGGAAAGAACATGTGAGCAAAAGGCCAGCAAAAGGCCAGG
AACCGTAAAAAGGCCGCGTTGCTGGCGTTTTTCCATAGGCTCCGCCCCCCTGACGAGCATCACAAAAATC
GACGCTCAAGTCAGAGGTGGCGAAACCCGACAGGACTATAAAGATACCAGGCGTTTCCCCCTGGAAGCTC
CCTCGTGCGCTCTCCTGTTCCGACCCTGCCGCTTACCGGATACCTGTCCGCCTTTCTCCCTTCGGGAAGC
GTGGCGCTTTCTCATAGCTCACGCTGTAGGTATCTCAGTTCGGTGTAGGTCGTTCGCTCCAAGCTGGGCT
GTGTGCACGAACCCCCCGTTCAGCCCGACCGCTGCGCCTTATCCGGTAACTATCGTCTTGAGTCCAACCC
GGTAAGACACGACTTATCGCCACTGGCAGCAGCCACTGGTAACAGGATTAGCAGAGCGAGGTATGTAGGC
GGTGCTACAGAGTTCTTGAAGTGGTGGCCTAACTACGGCTACACTAGAAGAACAGTATTTGGTATCTGCG
CTCTGCTGAAGCCAGTTACCTTCGGAAAAAGAGTTGGTAGCTCTTGATCCGGCAAACAAACCACCGCTGG
TAGCGGTGGTTTTTTTGTTTGCAAGCAGCAGATTACGCGCAGAAAAAAAGGATCTCAAGAAGATCCTTTG
ATCTTTTCTACGGGGTCTGACGCTCAGTGGAACGAAAACTCACGTTAAGGGATTTTGGTCATGAGATTAT
CAAAAAGGATCTTCACCTAGATCCTTTTAAATTAAAAATGAAGTTTTAAATCAATCTAAAGTATATATGA
GTAAACTTGGTCTGACAGTTACCAATGCTTAATCAGTGAGGCACCTATCTCAGCGATCTGTCTATTTCGT
TCATCCATAGTTGCCTGACTCCCCGTCGTGTAGATAACTACGATACGGGAGGGCTTACCATCTGGCCCCA
GTGCTGCAATGATACCGCGAGATCCACGCTCACCGGCTCCAGATTTATCAGCAATAAACCAGCCAGCCGG
AAGGGCCGAGCGCAGAAGTGGTCCTGCAACTTTATCCGCCTCCATCCAGTCTATTAATTGTTGCCGGGAA
GCTAGAGTAAGTAGTTCGCCAGTTAATAGTTTGCGCAACGTTGTTGCCATTGCTACAGGCATCGTGGTGT
CACGCTCGTCGTTTGGTATGGCTTCATTCAGCTCCGGTTCCCAACGATCAAGGCGAGTTACATGATCCCC
CATGTTGTGCAAAAAAGCGGTTAGCTCCTTCGGTCCTCCGATCGTTGTCAGAAGTAAGTTGGCCGCAGTG
TTATCACTCATGGTTATGGCAGCACTGCATAATTCTCTTACTGTCATGCCATCCGTAAGATGCTTTTCTG
TGACTGGTGAGTACTCAACCAAGTCATTCTGAGAATAGTGTATGCGGCGACCGAGTTGCTCTTGCCCGGC
GTCAATACGGGATAATACCGCGCCACATAGCAGAACTTTAAAAGTGCTCATCATTGGAAAACGTTCTTCG
GGGCGAAAACTCTCAAGGATCTTACCGCTGTTGAGATCCAGTTCGATGTAACCCACTCGTGCACCCAACT
GATCTTCAGCATCTTTTACTTTCACCAGCGTTTCTGGGTGAGCAAAAACAGGAAGGCAAAATGCCGCAAA
AAAGGGAATAAGGGCGACACGGAAATGTTGAATACTCATACTCTTCCTTTTTCAATATTATTGAAGCATT
TATCAGGGTTATTGTCTCATGAGCGGATACATATTTGAATGTATTTAGAAAAATAAACAAATAGGGGTTC
CGCGCACATTTC
