>Addgene plasmid #138729 | pHIE049 ZF43x12-S mKate2 (TUPV1) | depositor partial sequence | sequence record 268117 | ZF43x12-Spaced promoter
AGATCTGAATTCGGATCCAGAGTGAGGACTACCTATAGAAGTAAGAGTGAGGACAATCGTATACAAGTAG
ATCCAGAGTGAGGACTACCTATAGAAGTAAGAGTGAGGACAATCGTATACAAGTAGATCCAGAGTGAGGA
CTACCTATAGAAGTAAGAGTGAGGACAATCGTATACAAGTAGATCCCTCTAGAGGGAGATCCAGAGTGAG
GACTACCTATAGAAGTAAGAGTGAGGACAATCGTATACAAGTAGATCCAGAGTGAGGACTACCTATAGAA
GTAAGAGTGAGGACAATCGTATACAAGTAGATCCAGAGTGAGGACTACCTATAGAAGTAAGAGTGAGGAC
AATCGTATACAAGTAGATCCCTCTAGAGGGTATATAATGGGGGCCACTAGTCTACTACCAGAGCTCATCG
CTAGC
